>Addgene plasmid #62900 | pBS-KS-attB2-SA(1)-T2A-Gal4 | addgene full sequence | sequence record 313664 | Addgene NGS Result
GAGGGCCGCGGCAGCCTGCTGACCTGCGGCGATGTGGAGGAGAACCCCGGGCCCATGAAGCTGCTGAGCA
GCATCGAGCAGGCCTGCGATATCTGCCGCCTGAAGAAGCTGAAGTGCAGCAAGGAGAAGCCCAAGTGCGC
CAAGTGCCTGAAGAACAACTGGGAGTGCCGCTACAGCCCCAAGACCAAGCGCAGCCCCCTGACCCGCGCC
CACCTGACCGAGGTGGAGAGCCGCCTGGAGCGCCTGGAGCAGCTGTTCCTGCTGATCTTCCCCCGCGAGG
ATCTGGATATGATCCTGAAGATGGATAGCCTGCAGGATATCAAGGCCCTGCTGACCGGCCTGTTCGTGCA
GGATAACGTGAACAAGGATGCCGTGACCGATCGCCTGGCCAGCGTGGAGACCGATATGCCCCTGACCCTG
CGCCAGCACCGCATCAGCGCCACCAGCAGCAGCGAGGAGAGCAGCAACAAGGGCCAGCGCCAGCTGACCG
TGAGCATCGATAGCGCCGCCCACCACGATAACAGCACCATCCCCCTGGATTTCATGCCCCGCGATGCCCT
GCACGGCTTCGATTGGAGCGAGGAGGATGATATGAGCGATGGCCTGCCCTTCCTGAAGACCGATCCCAAC
AACAACGGCTTCTTCGGCGATGGCAGCCTGCTGTGCATCCTGCGCAGCATCGGCTTCAAGCCCGAGAACT
ACACCAACAGCAACGTGAACCGCCTGCCCACCATGATCACCGATCGCTACACCCTGGCCAGCCGCAGCAC
CACCAGCCGCCTGCTGCAGAGCTACCTGAACAACTTCCACCCCTACTGCCCCATCGTGCACAGCCCCACC
CTGATGATGCTGTACAACAACCAGATCGAGATCGCCAGCAAGGATCAGTGGCAGATCCTGTTCAACTGCA
TCCTGGCCATCGGCGCCTGGTGCATCGAGGGCGAGAGCACCGATATCGATGTGTTCTACTACCAGAACGC
CAAGAGCCACCTGACCAGCAAGGTGTTCGAGAGCGGCAGCATCATCCTGGTGACCGCCCTGCACCTGCTG
AGCCGCTACACCCAGTGGCGCCAGAAGACCAACACCAGCTACAACTTCCACAGCTTCAGCATCCGCATGG
CCATCAGCCTGGGCCTGAACCGCGATCTGCCCAGCAGCTTCAGCGATAGCAGCATCCTGGAGCAGCGCCG
CCGCATCTGGTGGAGCGTGTACAGCTGGGAGATCCAGCTGAGCCTGCTGTACGGCCGCAGCATCCAGCTG
AGCCAGAACACCATCAGCTTCCCCAGCAGCGTGGATGATGTGCAGCGCACCACCACCGGCCCCACCATCT
ACCACGGCATCATCGAGACCGCCCGCCTGCTGCAGGTGTTCACCAAGATCTACGAGCTGGATAAGACCGT
GACCGCCGAGAAGAGCCCCATCTGCGCCAAGAAGTGCCTGATGATCTGCAACGAGATCGAGGAGGTGAGC
CGCCAGGCCCCCAAGTTCCTGCAGATGGATATCAGCACCACCGCCCTGACCAACCTGCTGAAGGAGCACC
CCTGGCTGAGCTTCACCCGCTTCGAGCTGAAGTGGAAGCAGCTGAGCCTGATCATCTACGTGCTGCGCGA
TTTCTTCACCAACTTCACCCAGAAGAAGAGCCAGCTGGAGCAGGATCAGAACGATCACCAGAGCTACGAG
GTGAAGCGCTGCAGCATCATGCTGAGCGATGCCGCCCAGCGCACCGTGATGAGCGTGAGCAGCTACATGG
ATAACCACAACGTGACCCCCTACTTCGCCTGGAACTGCAGCTACTACCTGTTCAACGCCGTGCTGGTGCC
CATCAAGACCCTGCTGAGCAACAGCAAGAGCAACGCCGAGAACAACGAGACCGCCCAGCTGCTGCAGCAG
ATCAACACCGTGCTGATGCTGCTGAAGAAGCTGGCCACCTTCAAGATCCAGACCTGCGAGAAGTACATCC
AGGTGCTGGAGGAGGTGTGCGCCCCCTTCCTGCTGAGCCAGTGCGCCATCCCCCTGCCCCACATCAGCTA
CAACAACAGCAACGGCAGCGCCATCAAGAACATCGTGGGCAGCGCCACCATCGCCCAGTACCCCACCCTG
CCCGAGGAGAACGTGAACAACATCAGCGTGAAGTACGTGAGCCCCGGCAGCGTGGGACCCAGCCCCGTGC
CCCTGAAGAGCGGCGCCAGCTTCAGCGATCTGGTGAAGCTGCTGAGCAACCGCCCCCCCAGCCGCAACAG
CCCCGTGACCATCCCCCGCAGCACCCCCAGCCACCGCAGCGTGACCCCCTTCCTGGGCCAGCAGCAGCAG
CTGCAGAGCCTGGTGCCCCTGACCCCCAGCGCCCTGTTCGGCGGCGCCAACTTCAACCAGAGCGGCAACA
TCGCCGATAGCAGCCTGAGCTTCACCTTCACCAACAGCAGCAACGGCCCCAACCTGATCACCACCCAGAC
CAACAGCCAGGCCCTGAGCCAGCCCATCGCCAGCAGCAACGTGCACGATAACTTCATGAACAACGAGATC
ACCGCCAGCAAGATCGATGATGGCAACAACAGCAAGCCCCTGAGCCCCGGCTGGACCGATCAGACCGCCT
ACAACGCCTTCGGCATCACCACCGGCATGTTCAACACCACCACCATGGATGATGTGTACAACTACCTGTT
CGATGATGAGGATACCCCCCCCAACCCCAAGAAGGAGTAATAAGGATCCGGAGGTAGCGGTGGAAGCGGA
GGTTCCGGAGGTAAGTTATTGAACAATGGCATCAAATGCCTTCATCATCACTACCCTTTAGCCCTTAAGA
CCCCACAATGACCTTACCCACTCAGAGAAAAAAGTAAATATGAAAGCCCATTTGAACTTCTAAGCTTGTC
GACCATCATGATGGACCAGATGGGTGAGGTGGAGTACGCGCCCGGGGAGCCCAAGGGCACGCCCTGGCAC
CCGCACCGCGGCTTCGAGACCGTGACCTACATCATGCATGGTACCCAGCTTTTGTTCCCTTTAGTGAGGG
TTAATTGCGCGCTTGGCGTAATCATGGTCATAGCTGTTTCCTGTGTGAAATTGTTATCCGCTCACAATTC
CACACAACATACGAGCCGGGAGCATAAAGTGTAAAGCCTGGGGTGCCTAATGAGTGAGCTAACTCACATT
AATTGCGTTGCGCTCACTGCCCGCTTTCCAGTCGGGGAGGTAGCGGTGGAAGCGGAGGTTCCGGAGGTAA
GTTATTGAACAATGGCATCAAATGCCTTCATCATCACTACCCTTTAGCCCTTAAGACCCCACAATGACCT
TACCCACTCAGAGAAAAAAGTAAATATGAAAGCCCATTTGAACTTCTAAGCTTGTCGACCATCATGATGG
ACCAGATGGGTGAGGTGGAGTACGCGCCCGGGGAGCCCAAGGGCACGCCCTGGCACCCGCACCGCGGCTT
CGAGACCGTGACCTACATCATGCATGGTACCCAGCTTTTGTTCCCTTTAGTGAGGGTTAATTGCGCGCTT
GGCGTAATCATGGTCATAGCTGTTTCCTGTGTGAAATTGTTATCCGCTCACAATTCCACACAACATACGA
GCCGGGAGCATAAAGTGTAAAGCCTGGGGTGCCTAATGAGTGAGCTAACTCACATTAATTGCGTTGCGCT
CACTGCCCGCTTTCCAGTCGGGAAACCTGTCGTGCCAGCTGCATTAATGAATCGGCCAACGCGCGGGGAG
AGGCGGTTTGCGTATTGGGCGCTCTTCCGCTTCCTCGCTCACTGACTCGCTGCGCTCGGTCGTTCGGCTG
CGGCGAGCGGTATCAGCTCACTCAAAGGCGGTAATACGGTTATCCACAGAATCAGGGGATAACGCAGGAA
AGAACATGTGAGCAAAAGGCCAGCAAAAGGCCAGGAACCGTAAAAAGGCCGCGTTGCTGGCGTTTTTCCA
TAGGCTCCGCCCCCCTGACGAGCATCACAAAAATCGACGCTCAAGTCAGAGGTGGCGAAACCCGACAGGA
CTATAAAGATACCAGGCGTTTCCCCCTGGAAGCTCCCTCGTGCGCTCTCCTGTTCCGACCCTGCCGCTTA
CCGGATACCTGTCCGCCTTTCTCCCTTCGGGAAGCGTGGCGCTTTCTCATAGCTCACGCTGTAGGTATCT
CAGTTCGGTGTAGGTCGTTCGCTCCAAGCTGGGCTGTGTGCACGAACCCCCCGTTCAGCCCGACCGCTGC
GCCTTATCCGGTAACTATCGTCTTGAGTCCAACCCGGTAAGACACGACTTATCGCCACTGGCAGCAGCCA
CTGGTAACAGGATTAGCAGAGCGAGGTATGTAGGCGGTGCTACAGAGTTCTTGAAGTGGTGGCCTAACTA
CGGCTACACTAGAAGAACAGTATTTGGTATCTGCGCTCTGCTGAAGCCAGTTACCTTCGGAAAAAGAGTT
GGTAGCTCTTGATCCGGCAAACAAACCACCGCTGGTAGCGGTGGTTTTTTTGTTTGCAAGCAGCAGATTA
CGCGCAGAAAAAAAGGATCTCAAGAAGATCCTTTGATCTTTTCTACGGGGTCTGACGCTCAGTGGAACGA
AAACTCACGTTAAGGGATTTTGGTCATGAGATTATCAAAAAGGATCTTCACCTAGATCCTTTTAAATTAA
AAATGAAGTTTTAAATCAATCTAAAGTATATATGAGTAAACTTGGTCTGACAGTTACCAATGCTTAATCA
GTGAGGCACCTATCTCAGCGATCTGTCTATTTCGTTCATCCATAGTTGCCTGACTCCCCGTCGTGTAGAT
AACTACGATACGGGAGGGCTTACCATCTGGCCCCAGTGCTGCAATGATACCGCGAGACCCACGCTCACCG
GCTCCAGATTTATCAGCAATAAACCAGCCAGCCGGAAGGGCCGAGCGCAGAAGTGGTCCTGCAACTTTAT
CCGCCTCCATCCAGTCTATTAATTGTTGCCGGGAAGCTAGAGTAAGTAGTTCGCCAGTTAATAGTTTGCG
CAACGTTGTTGCCATTGCTACAGGCATCGTGGTGTCACGCTCGTCGTTTGGTATGGCTTCATTCAGCTCC
GGTTCCCAACGATCAAGGCGAGTTACATGATCCCCCATGTTGTGCAAAAAAGCGGTTAGCTCCTTCGGTC
CTCCGATCGTTGTCAGAAGTAAGTTGGCCGCAGTGTTATCACTCATGGTTATGGCAGCACTGCATAATTC
TCTTACTGTCATGCCATCCGTAAGATGCTTTTCTGTGACTGGTGAGTACTCAACCAAGTCATTCTGAGAA
TAGTGTATGCGGCGACCGAGTTGCTCTTGCCCGGCGTCAATACGGGATAATACCGCGCCACATAGCAGAA
CTTTAAAAGTGCTCATCATTGGAAAACGTTCTTCGGGGCGAAAACTCTCAAGGATCTTACCGCTGTTGAG
ATCCAGTTCGATGTAACCCACTCGTGCACCCAACTGATCTTCAGCATCTTTTACTTTCACCAGCGTTTCT
GGGTGAGCAAAAACAGGAAGGCAAAATGCCGCAAAAAAGGGAATAAGGGCGACACGGAAATGTTGAATAC
TCATACTCTTCCTTTTTCAATATTATTGAAGCATTTATCAGGGTTATTGTCTCATGAGCGGATACATATT
TGAATGTATTTAGAAAAATAAACAAATAGGGGTTCCGCGCACATTTCCCCGAAAAGTGCCACCTAAATTG
TAAGCGTTAATATTTTGTTAAAATTCGCGTTAAATTTTTGTTAAATCAGCTCATTTTTTAACCAATAGGC
CGAAATCGGCAAAATCCCTTATAAATCAAAAGAATAGACCGAGATAGGGT
[37 nt withheld, positions 5791-5827]
AAAGAACGTGGACTCCAACGTCAAAGG
[49 nt withheld, positions 5855-5903]
T
[91 nt withheld, positions 5905-5995]
G
[124 nt withheld, positions 5997-6120]
CCCATTCGCCATTCAGGCTGCGCAACTGTTGGGAAGGGCGATCGGTGCGGGCCTCTTCGCTATTACGCCA
GCTGGCGAAAGGGGGATGTGCTGCAAGGCGATTAAGTTGGGTAACGCCAGGGTTTTCCCAGTCACGACGT
TGTAAAACGACGGCCAGTGAGCGCGCGTAATACGACTCACTATAGGGCGAATTGGAGCTCGCTAGCGATG
TAGGTCACGGTCTCGAAGCCGCGGTGCGGGTGCCAGGGCGTGCCCTTGGGCTCCCCGGGCGCGTACTCCA
CCTCACCCATCTGGTCCATCATGATGGTCGACTCTAGAAGTCGATCCAACATGGCGACTTGTCCCATCCC
CGGCATGTTTAAATATACTAATTATTCTTGAACTAATTTTAATCAACCGATTTATCTCTCTTCCGCAGGT
GGCGGAGGTTCCGGTGGAAGCGGAGGTAGCGGCGGATCC
Features (pLannotate 1.2.2; 19 found; start..end, strand, type, name):
     55..2697    +  CDS            GAL4: GAL4_YEAST - Experimental evidence at protein level: Swiss-Prot protein existence level 1. This protein is a positive regulator for the gene expression of the galactose-induced genes such as GAL1, GAL2, GAL7, GAL10, and MEL1 which code for the enzymes used to convert galactose to glucose. It recognizes a 17 base pair sequence in (5'-CGGRNNRCYNYNCNCCG-3') the upstream activating sequence (UAS-G) of these genes. From Saccharomyces cerevisiae (strain ATCC 204508 / S288c) (Baker's yeast).
   2889..2958    -  protein_bind   attB: attB site for the φC31 integrase (Groth et al., 2000) phage φC31 integrase
   2998..3016    -  promoter       T3 promoter: promoter for bacteriophage T3 RNA polymerase
   3061..3077    -  protein_bind   lac operator: The lac repressor binds to the lac operator to inhibit transcription in E. coli. This inhibition can be relieved by adding lactose or isopropyl-β-D-thiogalactopyranoside (IPTG). lac repressor encoded by lacI
   3085..3115    -  promoter       lac promoter: promoter for the E. coli lac operon
   3130..3151    -  protein_bind   CAP binding site: CAP binding activates transcription in the presence of cAMP. E. coli catabolite activator protein
   3365..3434    -  protein_bind   attB: attB site for the φC31 integrase (Groth et al., 2000) phage φC31 integrase
   3474..3492    -  promoter       T3 promoter: promoter for bacteriophage T3 RNA polymerase
   3537..3553    -  protein_bind   lac operator: The lac repressor binds to the lac operator to inhibit transcription in E. coli. This inhibition can be relieved by adding lactose or isopropyl-β-D-thiogalactopyranoside (IPTG). lac repressor encoded by lacI
   3561..3591    -  promoter       lac promoter: promoter for the E. coli lac operon
   3606..3627    -  protein_bind   CAP binding site: CAP binding activates transcription in the presence of cAMP. E. coli catabolite activator protein
   3640..3732    -  CDS            lacI (fragment): lac repressor; lacI; The lac repressor binds to the lac operator to inhibit transcription in E. coli. This inhibition can be relieved by adding lactose or isopropyl-β-D-thiogalactopyranoside (IPTG).
   3915..4503    -  rep_origin     ori: high-copy-number ColE1/pMB1/pBR322/pUC origin of replication
   4674..5534    -  CDS            AmpR: β-lactamase; bla; confers resistance to ampicillin, carbenicillin, and related antibiotics
   5535..5639    -  promoter       AmpR promoter: bla
   5692..6120    -  rep_origin     f1 ori (sequence partly withheld): f1 bacteriophage origin of replication; arrow indicates direction of (+) strand synthesis
   6125..6280    -  CDS            lacZα (fragment): LacZα fragment of β-galactosidase; lacZ fragment
   6288..6306    +  promoter       T7 promoter: promoter for bacteriophage T7 RNA polymerase
   6342..6411    +  protein_bind   attB: attB site for the φC31 integrase (Groth et al., 2000) phage φC31 integrase
