[The description below was written by a language model from this plasmid's Addgene catalogue record and pLannotate feature annotations shown in this document.]
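Description:
pBS-KS-attB2-SA(1)-T2A-Gal4 is a pBluescript KS-based donor plasmid for φC31 integrase-mediated cassette exchange in Drosophila, built on the pBS-KS-attB1-2-PT-SA-SD-1 backbone from the MiMIC toolkit. It is maintained in E. coli as a high-copy plasmid through a ColE1/pUC-type origin with ampicillin selection (AmpR under its own bla promoter). It also retains standard Bluescript elements: an f1 origin, a lacZα fragment, lac promoter/operator sequences, and flanking T7 and T3 promoters.

The payload is a roughly 2.7 kb T2A-Gal4 insert, and the feature table annotates the full-length yeast GAL4 transcription factor coding sequence. As the name indicates, this is preceded by a splice acceptor in reading phase 1 and a T2A peptide sequence, although neither of these short elements, nor any terminator, is called in the annotation. φC31 attB sites in inverted orientation bracket the cassette, so integrase can swap it into the attP-flanked MiMIC transposon already present in a fly line. When the MiMIC insertion lies in a phase 1 coding intron and the cassette lands in the gene's orientation, the splice acceptor captures the host transcript. T2A ribosomal skipping then releases Gal4 as a separate protein, so Gal4 follows the native gene's expression pattern. The result is a gene-specific Gal4 driver for UAS transgenes.

The sequenced record is 6,579 nt, whereas the catalogue lists about 6,100 bp. The table shows a third attB together with a duplicated T3/lac operator/lac promoter/CAP block. This suggests a repeated segment of about 480 bp in the sequence or its assembly, but the record does not explain it.
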