Addgene plasmid #62900: pBS-KS-attB2-SA(1)-T2A-Gal4
Purpose: Creating Gal4 drivers from MiMIC lines with inserts into coding introns in Phase 1
Depositing lab: Benjamin White. Depositing organization: National Institute of Mental Health (NIMH). Publication: Plug-and-play genetic access to drosophila cell types using exchangeable exon cassettes. Diao F, Ironfield H, Luan H, Diao F, Shropshire WC, Ewer J, Marr E, Potter CJ, Landgraf M, White BH. Cell Rep. 2015 Mar 3;10(8):1410-21. doi: 10.1016/j.celrep.2015.01.059. Epub 2015 Feb 26. PubMed 25732830.
Backbone
  Vector backbone: pBS-KS-attB1-2-PT-SA-SD-1
  Backbone manufacturer: Hugo Bellen
  Backbone size w/o insert (bp): 3394
  Total vector size (bp): 6100
Growth in bacteria
  Bacterial resistance: Ampicillin, 100 μg/mL
  Growth temperature: 37°C
  Growth strain: DH5alpha
  Copy number: High Copy
Gene/Insert
  Gene/Insert name: T2A-Gal4
  Insert size (bp): 2703
Terms and licenses: Academic/Nonprofit Terms; Industry Terms: Not Available to Industry
Depositor comments: Reference: Venken KJT, et al, 2011, MiMIC: a highly versatile transposon insertion resource for engineering Drosophila melanogaster genes. Nature Method: 8:737-744.
How to cite: pBS-KS-attB2-SA(1)-T2A-Gal4 was a gift from Benjamin White (Addgene plasmid # 62900 ; http://n2t.net/addgene:62900 ; RRID:Addgene_62900)
