>Addgene plasmid #62900 | pBS-KS-attB2-SA(1)-T2A-Gal4 | addgene partial sequence | sequence record 110795 | M13pUC-Fwd 5'-CCCAGTCACGACGTTGTAAAACG-3'
ACTCACTATAGGGCGAATTGGAGCTCGCTAGCGATGTAGGTCACGGTCTCGAAGCCGCGGTGCGGGTGCC
AGGGCGTGCCCTTGGGCTCCCCGGGCGCGTACTCCACCTCACCCATCTGGTCCATCATGATGGTCGACTC
TAGAAGTCGATCCAACATGGCGACTTGTCCCATCCCCGGCATGTTTAAATATACTAATTATTCTTGAACT
AATTTTAATCAACCGATTTATCTCTCTTCCGCAGGTGGCGGAGGTTCCGGTGGAAGCGGAGGTAGCGGCG
GATCCGAGGGCCGCGGCAGCCTGCTGACCTGCGGCGATGTGGAGGAGAACCCCGGGCCCATGAAGCTGCT
GAGCAGCATCGAGCAGGCCTGCGATATCTGCCGCCTGAAGAAGCTGAAGTGCAGCAAGGAGAAGCCCAAG
TGCGCCAAGTGCCTGAAGAACAACTGGGAGTGCCGCTACAGCCCCAAGACCAAGCGCAGCCCCCTGACCC
GCGCCCACCTGACCGAGGTGGAGAGCCGCCTGGAGCGCCTGGAGCAGCTGTTCCTGCTGATCTTCCCCCG
CGAGGATCTGGATATGATCCTGAAGATGGATAGCCTGCAGGATATCAAGGCCCTGCTGACCGGCCTGTTC
GTGCAGGATAACGTGAACAAGGATGCCGTGACCGATCGCCTGGCCAGCGTGGAGACCGATATGCCCCTGA
CCCTGCGCCAGCACCGCATCAGCGCCACCAGCAGCAGCGAGGAGAGCAGCAACAAGGGCCAGCGCCAGCT
GACCGTGAGCATCGATAGCGCCGCCCACCACGATAACAGCACCATCCCCCTGGATTTCATGCCCCGCGAT
GCCCTGCACGGCTTCGATTGGAGCGAGGAGGATGATATGAGCGATGGCCTGCCCTTCCTGAAGACCGATC
CCAACAACAACGGCTTCTTCGGCGATGGCAGCCTGCTGTGCATCCTGCGCA
