>Addgene plasmid #62900 | pBS-KS-attB2-SA(1)-T2A-Gal4 | addgene partial sequence | sequence record 110796 | M13-Rev 5'-CAGGAAACAGCTATGACC-3'
AAGGCATTACCCTCACTAAAGGGAACAAAAGCTGGGTACCATGCATGATGTAGGTCACGGTCTCGAAGCC
GCGGTGCGGGTGCCAGGGCGTGCCCTTGGGCTCCCCGGGCGCGTACTCCACCTCACCCATCTGGTCCATC
ATGATGGTCGACAAGCTTAGAAGTTCAAATGGGCTTTCATATTTACTTTTTTCTCTGAGTGGGTAAGGTC
ATTGTGGGGTCTTAAGGGCTAAAGGGTAGTGATGATGAAGGCATTTGATGCCATTGTTCAATAACTTACC
TCCGGAACCTCCGCTTCCACCGCTACCTCCGGATCCTTATTACTCCTTCTTGGGGTTGGGGGGGGTATCC
TCATCATCGAACAGGTAGTTGTACACATCATCCATGGTGGTGGTGTTGAACATGCCGGTGGTGATGCCGA
AGGCGTTGTAGGCGGTCTGATCGGTCCAGCCGGGGCTCAGGGGCTTGCTGTTGTTGCCATCATCGATCTT
GCTGGCGGTGATCTCGTTGTTCATGAAGTTATCGTGCACGTTGCTGCTGGCGATGGGCTGGCTCAGGGCC
TGGCTGTTGGTCTGGGTGGTGATCAGGTTGGGGCCGTTGCTGCTGTTGGTGAAGGTGAAGCTCAGGCTGC
TATCGGCGATGTTGCCGCTCTGGTTGAAGTTGGCGCCGCCGAACAGGGCGCTGGGGGTCAGGGGCACCAG
GCTCTGCAGCTGCTGCTGCTGGCCCAGGAAGGGGGTCACGCTGCGGTGGCTGGGGGTGCTGCGGGGGATG
GTCACGGGGCTGTTGCGGCTGGGGGGGCGGTTGCTC
